>Addgene plasmid #29380 | pTH373-SUP45-S61A | addgene partial sequence | sequence record 34712 | 29380 with ySUP45-R (aaaacgaagcgcagattgac)
TAATTTATGTAAAACAGTTCTCGTATTACCGGACACAGAACCAAACAAAGTACCTTGACCGTCCATGACT
ATAAAACCGAACTTGTCGTCAGCTTGAAGCAATTCCGAAAGAACTTCTGTATGAAATTTGTTATCACACA
AATATAAGGATGTGTTGATAGGTTTGTAAGGTTCGATGTCAAAAGTGACCTTTTTTTCTTTACCATCTTC
AGTGATGATATCACCACAATATAAAACTAAACCGTTCTTGGGCAAAGTATTATATAGCTTCAACTTTTGT
TGGGTGGAAGTGATAGCAGATAAAACGGAAAGACGATTAACCCTAGCTTTAATATTCGAGGCAGTACCAT
ATTCATCTGTTAACATTTTTTGGTACAGTGGAATTTGACCCTTAGGAGGAATAACTAAGGAAATCATAGA
AGTACCATTACCTCTAGCTTTTTCTAAAGATTGGACCAACTTCTTGACCTTCCAGATCTCAATATTTTTT
TCAACCTCGTTATCCATTATTGAAGTATTTCCTTTGTCTATTTCTGTAGTCTTAATAAGGAGACAAGCCG
AAATGAATTAAGAAATAAAGGTGTCGTTAAGGCCACACCAACAGTATATCAGTTAAAAATACAGTGATGT
ATTTCATTGATTTGACGCTTAGCACTGGATTTCTGAAAAAATTTTTCATTCAGGGTCAACGGAATAATCC
GGGTAATAAAGACGGCGCTATCAAACGGTATTACTGAAAAATGTACAAATGATGAGAGAGCAAGTGACTT
AAGTATTCTTCGTACATGT
