>Addgene plasmid #29380 | pTH373-SUP45-S61A | addgene partial sequence | sequence record 34713 | 29380 with M13R
CTAAAGGGANCAAAAGCTGGTACCGGGCCCCCCCTCGAGGTCGACGGTATCGATAAGCTTATCGATACCG
TCGAGGCTTTTGAAGAGAAACTCTCCTTTCACTGTATTTTCTACGTAATATACACGGTCCTCTAAACCCA
CTATGTACTTTCAACAAAGGAATTAGCTCAATATAGAGCAAAAGGTTTACCAAGTATATATTATATTGTA
CAAAAAATTAAAAGCGAATTTAATTTAAATCTGGCATCTAGTGATTAAATTCTTTTTGATTCGATTTTTT
TCTCCCCCTTTTATTTATTTAAATGAAATCATAGTCGGATCCTTCATCTTCGTCATAATATTCATCCTCA
GATTCATCAACTAGTTGTTCAAAATTAACTTTGTAACGCAGCATGGCACCAATACCACCAAAACCTGTGA
CAAATTGGGCACCTTCTGAAGATTTGTCTGTGATGAATTCCAAGGTAGCACCGAAGTTTTTGTAGTTAGC
TGCTAGCCATTCAATTAAAGGTTCTTCGGAGACAACGTCCATTTCTTGGCCGGTAGCTTTGTCAATAGCA
AACGACTTGTCCTTGGCTTCTGGTTCAGCGAATTTTATAACCTCATTATCCTCGGCATCTTTAAATGTAT
ATCTGATAGTTTCCAAATTTTCGAAAACAATTAATTTTTCGACTGCACCTAAATCCAATGCCTTTAAAGT
ATCATCTATACCATAACAGAATTTACCAGTGTCCTGGGAAATTTCGTCAAAATATGCCTCCAATAATTTC
TTTTCTTGAACATACTTGACATTGGCCAACGCTTCGGCAGAAAGTTCGATAGCCTGGTTGAAACCGTTTT
CACCACCATAAGAAACATCCACGATGGAAATAACCTTACATGCTAGTCT
