[The description below was written by a language model from this plasmid's Addgene catalogue record.]
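Description:
pTH373-SUP45-S61A is a yeast expression plasmid built on pRS315, a standard E. coli–S. cerevisiae shuttle vector of the pRS series. In bacteria it is maintained under ampicillin selection. In yeast it is selected through the LEU2 auxotrophic marker, which complements leucine auxotrophy in leu2 host strains. pRS315 is generally known as a centromeric (CEN/ARS) vector that is kept at roughly single-copy level in yeast, although the record itself only lists the backbone name and a low copy number designation. No feature table is provided, so individual backbone elements cannot be confirmed from the record.

The insert is a roughly 3 kb genomic fragment of the S. cerevisiae SUP45 gene (YBR143C), which encodes eukaryotic translation release factor 1 (eRF1), the protein that recognises stop codons and triggers peptide release at termination. It was cloned between XbaI and HindIII sites, both of which are retained. The fragment carries an S61A substitution and includes 1432 bp of genomic sequence upstream of the start codon and 241 bp downstream of the stop codon. Expression is therefore presumably driven by the gene's native promoter and terminator regions rather than a heterologous promoter, and no tags or reporters are recorded.

This arrangement suits near-physiological expression of a mutant allele of SUP45. The associated publication examined decoding accuracy in eRF1 mutants and how it correlates with pleiotropic quantitative traits in yeast, so the plasmid most likely belongs to a set of eRF1 point mutants used to study how such changes affect termination fidelity and cellular phenotypes.
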