Addgene plasmid #29380: pTH373-SUP45-S61A
Depositing lab: Tobias von der Haar. Depositing organization: London and South East University Group (LASE). Publication: Decoding accuracy in eRF1 mutants and its correlation with pleiotropic quantitative traits in yeast. Merritt GH, Naemi WR, Mugnier P, Webb HM, Tuite MF, von der Haar T. Nucleic Acids Res. 2010 Sep . 38(16):5479-92. 10.1093/nar/gkq338 PubMed 20444877.
Backbone
  Vector backbone: pRS315
  Backbone size w/o insert (bp): 5976
  Vector type: Yeast Expression
  Selectable markers: LEU2
Growth in bacteria
  Bacterial resistance: Ampicillin, 100 μg/mL
  Growth temperature: 37°C
  Growth strain: DH5alpha
  Copy number: Low Copy
Gene/Insert
  Gene/Insert name: SUP45 gene encoding translation release factor 1 from S. cerevisiae (alt name: eRF1)
  Species: S. cerevisiae (budding yeast)
  Insert size (bp): 2984
  Mutation: S61A mutant gene including genomic sequence 1432 bp upstream of AUG and 241 bp downstream of stop codon.
  GenBank ID: NM_001178491
  Entrez Gene: SUP45 (a.k.a. YBR143C, SAL4, SUP1, SUP47)
  Cloning method: Restriction Enzyme; 5′ cloning site XbaI (not destroyed); 3′ cloning site HindIII (not destroyed)
  Sequencing primers: 5′ n/a
Terms and licenses: Academic/Nonprofit Terms; Industry Terms: Not Available to Industry
How to cite: pTH373-SUP45-S61A was a gift from Tobias von der Haar (Addgene plasmid # 29380 ; http://n2t.net/addgene:29380 ; RRID:Addgene_29380)
